>Addgene plasmid #168372 | pTL311 | addgene full sequence | sequence record 349601 | Addgene NGS Result
CGGTGCGGGCCTCTTCGCTATTACGCCAGATCCTTTTGTTGTTTCCGGGTGTACAATATGGACTTCCTCT
TTTCTGGCAACCAAACCCATACATCGGGATTCCTATAATACCTTCGTTGGTCTCCCTAACATGTAGGTGG
CGGAGGGGAGATATACAATAGAACAGATACCAGACAAGACATAATGGGCTAAACAAGACTACACCAATTA
CACTGCCTCATTGATGGTGGTACATAACGAACTAATACTGTAGCCCTAGACTTGATAGCCATCATCATAT
CGAAGTTTCACTACCCTTTTTCCATTTGCCATCTATTGAAGTAATAATAGGCGCATGCAACTTCTTTTCT
TTTTTTTTCTTTTCTCTCTCCCCCGTTGTTGTCTCACCATATCCGCAATGACAAAAAAATGATGGAAGAC
ACTAAAGGAAAAAATTAACGACAAAGACAGCACCAACAGATGTCGTTGTTCCAGAGCTGATGAGGGGTAT
CTCGAAGCACACGAAACTTTTTCCTTCCTTCATTCACGCACACTACTCTCTAATGAGCAACGGTATACGG
CCTTCCTTCCAGTTACTTGAATTTGAAATAAAAAAAAGTTTGCTGTCTTGCTATCAAGTATAAATAGACC
TGCAATTATTAATCTTTTGTTTCCTCGTCATTGTTCTCGTTCCCTTTCTTCCTTGTTTCTTTTTCTGCAC
AATATTTCAAGCTATACCAAGCATACAATCAACTCCAAGCTTGAAGCAAGCCTCCTGAAAGATGAAGCTA
CTGTCTTCTATCGAACAAGCATGCGATATTTGCCGACTTAAAAAGCTCAAGTGCTCCAAAGAAAAACCGA
AGTGCGCCAAGTGTCTGAAGAACAACTGGGAGTGTCGCTACTCTCCCAAAACCAAAAGGTCTCCGCTGAC
TAGGGCACATCTGACAGAAGTGGAATCAAGGCTAGAAAGACTGGAACAGCTATTTCTACTGATTTTTCCT
CGAGAAGACCTTGACATGATTTTGAAAATGGATTCTTTACAGGATATAAAAGCATTGTTAACAGGATTAT
TTGTACAAGATAATGTGAATAAAGATGCCGTCACAGATAGATTGGCTTCAGTGGAGACTGATATGCCTCT
AACATTGAGACAGCATAGAATAAGTGCGACATCATCATCGGAAGAGAGTAGTAACAAAGGTCAAAGACAG
TTGACTGTATCGCCGGAATTTGTAATACGACTCACTATAGGGCGAGCCGCCATCATGGAGGAGCAGAAGC
TGATCTCAGAGGAGGACCTGCATATGGCCATGGAGGCCGAATTCATGAGCGTGCATATGGATTGCGCCGG
CTGCGAAAAGAAGATCCGCAAAGCCATCCAGCGCATGGAAGGTGTGGATGACGTGGAAATCGACATGGAA
CGCCAGAAAGTGACCGTGAATGGCAACGTGGAGCAGAAAAAGGTGCTGAAAGCCGTGCGTCGTACCGGTC
GTCGTGCCGTTCTGTGGCCGCATCCGTATACCGGTGGTGGTGTGGTTGCCGGTGGTACCGTGCATGTGCT
GGCCCAGCAGCAGAATTATCATCAGGGATCCGTCGACCTGCAGCGGCCGCATAACTAGCATAACCCCTTG
GGGCCTCTAAACGGGTCTTGAGGGGTTTTTTGCGCGCTTGCAGCCAAGCTAATTCCGGGCGAATTTCTTA
TGATTTATGATTTTTATTATTAAATAAGTTATAAAAAAAATAAGTGTATACAAATTTTAAAGTGACTCTT
AGGTTTTAAAACGAAAATTCTTATTCTTGAGTAACTCTTTCCTGTAGGTCAGGTTGCTTTCTCAGGTATA
GCATGAGGTCGCTCTTATTGACCACACCTCTACCGGCATGCAAGCTTGGCGTAATCATGGTCATAGCTGT
TTCCTGTGTGAAATTGTTATCCGCTCACAATTCCACACAACATACGAGCCGGAAGCATAAAGTGTAAAGC
CTGGGGTGCCTAATGAGTGAGCTAACTCACATTAATTGCGTTGCGCTCACTGCCCGCTTTCCAGTCGGGA
AACCTGTCGTGCCAGCTGCATTAATGAATCGGCCAACGCGCGGGGAGAGGCGGTTTGCGTATTGGGCGCT
CTTCCGCTTCCTCGCTCACTGACTCGCTGCGCTCGGTCGTTCGGCTGCGGCGAGCGGTATCAGCTCACTC
AAAGGCGGTAATACGGTTATCCACAGAATCAGGGGATAACGCAGGAAAGAACATGTGAGCAAAAGGCCAG
CAAAAGGCCAGGAACCGTAAAAAGGCCGCGTTGCTGGCGTTTTTCCATAGGCTCCGCCCCCCTGACGAGC
ATCACAAAAATCGACGCTCAAGTCAGAGGTGGCGAAACCCGACAGGACTATAAAGATACCAGGCGTTTCC
CCCTGGAAGCTCCCTCGTGCGCTCTCCTGTTCCGACCCTGCCGCTTACCGGATACCTGTCCGCCTTTCTC
CCTTCGGGAAGCGTGGCGCTTTCTCATAGCTCACGCTGTAGGTATCTCAGTTCGGTGTAGGTCGTTCGCT
CCAAGCTGGGCTGTGTGCACGAACCCCCCGTTCAGCCCGACCGCTGCGCCTTATCCGGTAACTATCGTCT
TGAGTCCAACCCGGTAAGACACGACTTATCGCCACTGGCAGCAGCCACTGGTAACAGGATTAGCAGAGCG
AGGTATGTAGGCGGTGCTACAGAGTTCTTGAAGTGGTGGCCTAACTACGGCTACACTAGAAGAACAGTAT
TTGGTATCTGCGCTCTGCTGAAGCCAGTTACCTTCGGAAAAAGAGTTGGTAGCTCTTGATCCGGCAAACA
AACCACCGCTGGTAGCGGTGGTTTTTTTGTTTGCAAGCAGCAGATTACGCGCAGAAAAAAAGGATCTCAA
GAAGATCCTTTGATCTTTTCTACGGGGTCTGACGCTCAGTGGAACGAAAACTCACGTTAAGGGATTTTGG
TCATGAGATTATCAAAAAGGATCTTCACCTAGATCCTTTTAAATTAAAAATGAAGTTTTAAATCAATCTA
AAGTATATATGAGTAACCTGAGGCTATGGCAGGGCCTGCCGCCCCGACGTTGGCTGCGAGCCCTGGGCCT
TCACCCGAACTTGGGGGGTGGGGTGGGGAAAAGGAAGAAACGCGGGCGTATTGGCCCCAATGGGGTCTCG
GTGGGGTATCGACAGAGTGCCAGCCCTGGGACCGAACCCCGCGTTTATGAACAAACGACCCAACACCGTG
CGTTTTATTCTGTCTTTTTATTGCCGTCATAGCGCGGGTTCCTTCCGGTATTGTCTCCTTCCGTGTTTCA
GTTAGCCTCCCCCTAGGGTGGGCGAAGAACTCCAGCATGAGATCCCCGCGCTGGAGGATCATCCAGCCGG
CGTCCCGGAAAACGATTCCGAAGCCCAACCTTTCATAGAAGGCGGCGGTGGAATCGAAATCTCGTGATGG
CAGGTTGGGCGTCGCTTGGTCGGTCATTTCGAACCCCAGAGTCCCGCTCAGAAGAACTCGTCAAGAAGGC
GATAGAAGGCGATGCGCTGCGAATCGGGAGCGGCGATACCGTAAAGCACGAGGAAGCGGTCAGCCCATTC
GCCGCCAAGCTCTTCAGCAATATCACGGGTAGCCAACGCTATGTCCTGATAGCGGTCCGCCACACCCAGC
CGGCCACAGTCGATGAATCCAGAAAAGCGGCCATTTTCCACCATGATATTCGGCAAGCAGGCATCGCCAT
GAGTCACGACGAGATCCTCGCCGTCGGGCATGCTCGCCTTGAGCCTGGCGAACAGTTCGGCTGGCGCGAG
CCCCTGATGCTCTTCGTCCAGATCATCCTGATCGACAAGACCGGCTTCCATCCGAGTACGTGCTCGCTCG
ATGCGATGTTTCGCTTGGTGGTCGAATGGGCAGGTAGCCGGATCAAGCGTATGCAGCCGCCGCATTGCAT
CAGCCATGATGGATACTTTCTCGGCAGGAGCAAGGTGAGATGACAGGAGATCCTGCCCCGGCACTTCGCC
CAATAGCAGCCAGTCCCTTCCCGCTTCAGTGACAACGTCGAGCACAGCTGCGCAAGGAACGCCCGTCGTG
GCCAGCCACGATAGCCGCGCTGCCTCGTCTTGCAGTTCATTCAGGGCACCGGACAGGTCGGTCTTGACAA
AAAGAACCGGGCGCCCCTGCGCTGACAGCCGGAACACGGCGGCATCAGAGCAGCCGATTGTCTGTTGTGC
CCAGTCATAGCCGAATAGCCTCTCCACCCAAGCGGCCGGAGAACCTGCGTGCAATCCATCTTGTTCAATC
ATACTCTTCCTTTTTCAATATTATTGAAGCATTTATCAGGGTTATTGTCTCATGAGCGGATACATATTTG
AATGTATTTAGAAAAATAAACAAATAGGGGTTCCGCGCACATTTCCCCGAAAAGTGCCACCTGAACGAAG
CATCTGTGCTTCATTTTGTAGAACAAAAATGCAACGCGAGAGCGCTAATTTTTCAAACAAAGAATCTGAG
CTGCATTTTTACAGAACAGAAATGCAACGCGAAAGCGCTATTTTACCAACGAAGAATCTGTGCTTCATTT
TTGTAAAACAAAAATGCAACGCGAGAGCGCTAATTTTTCAAACAAAGAATCTGAGCTGCATTTTTACAGA
ACAGAAATGCAACGCGAGAGCGCTATTTTACCAACAAAGAATCTATACTTCTTTTTTGTTCTACAAAAAT
GCATCCCGAGAGCGCTATTTTTCTAACAAAGCATCTTAGATTACTTTTTTTCTCCTTTGTGCGCTCTATA
ATGCAGTCTCTTGATAACTTTTTGCACTGTAGGTCCGTTAAGGTTAGAAGAAGGCTACTTTGGTGTCTAT
TTTCTCTTCCATAAAAAAAGCCTGACTCCACTTCCCGCGTTTACTGATTACTAGCGAAGCTGCGGGTGCA
TTTTTTCAAGATAAAGGCATCCCCGATTATATTCTATACCGATGTGGATTGCGCATACTTTGTGAACAGA
AAGTGATAGCGTTGATGATTCTTCATTGGTCAGAAAATTATGAACGGTTTCTTCTATTTTGTCTCTATAT
ACTACGTATAGGAAATGTTTACATTTTCGTATTGTTTTCGATTCACTCTATGAATAGTTCTTACTACAAT
TTTTTTGTCTAAAGAGTAATACTAGAGATAAACATAAAAAATGTAGAGGTCGAGTTTAGATGCAAGTTCA
AGGAGCGAAAGGTGGATGGGTAGGTTATATAGGGATATAGCACAGAGATATATAGCAAAGAGATACTTTT
GAGCAATGTTTGTGGAAGCGGTATTCGCAATATTTTAGTAGCTCGTTACAGTCCGGTGCGTTTTTGGTTT
TTTGAAAGTGCGTCTTCAGAGCGCTTTTGGTTTTCAAAAGCGCTCTGAAGTTCCTATACTTTCTAGAGAA
TAGGAACTTCGGAATAGGAACTTCAAAGCGTTTCCGAAAACGAGCGCTTCCGAAAATGCAACGCGAGCTG
CGCACATACAGCTCACTGTTCACGTCGCACCTATATCTGCGTGTTGCCTGTATATATATATACATGAGAA
GAACGGCATAGTGCGTGTTTATGCTTAAATGCGTACTTATATGCGTCTATTTATGTAGGATGAAAGGTAG
TCTAGTACCTCCTGTGATATTATCCCATTCCATGCGGGGTATCGTATGCTTCCTTCAGCACTACCCTTTA
GCTGTTCTATATGCTGCCACTCCTCAATTGGATTAGTCTCATCCTTCAATGCTATCATTTCCTTTGATAT
TGGATCATACTAAGAAACCATTATTATCATGACATTAACCTATAAAAATAGGCGTATCACGAGGCCCTTT
CGTCTCGCGCGTTTCGGTGATGACGGTGAAAACCTCTGACACATGCAGCTCCCGGAGACGGTCACAGCTT
GTCTGTAAGCGGATGCCGGGAGCAGACAAGCCCGTCAGGGCGCGTCAGCGGGTGTTGGCGGGTGTCGGGG
CTGGCTTAACTATGCGGCATCAGAGCAGATTGTACTGAGAGTGCACCATAGATCAACGACATTACTATAT
ATATAATATAGGAAGCATTTAATAGAACAGCATCGTAATATATGTGTACTTTGCAGTTATGACGCCAGAT
GGCAGTAGTGGAAGATATTCTTTATTGAAAAATAGCTTGTCACCTTACGTACAATCTTGATCCGGAGCTT
TTCTTTTTTTGCCGATTAAGAATTAATTCGGTCGAAAAAAGAAAAGGAGAGGGCCAAGAGGGAGGGCATT
GGTGACTATTGAGCACGTGAGTATACGTGATTAAGCACACAAAGGCAGCTTGGAGTATGTCTGTTATTAA
TTTCACAGGTAGTTCTGGTCCATTGGTGAAAGTTTGCGGCTTGCAGAGCACAGAGGCCGCAGAATGTGCT
CTAGATTCCGATGCTGACTTGCTGGGTATTATATGTGTGCCCAATAGAAAGAGAACAATTGACCCGGTTA
TTGCAAGGAAAATTTCAAGTCTTGTAAAAGCATATAAAAATAGTTCAGGCACTCCGAAATACTTGGTTGG
CGTGTTTCGTAATCAACCTAAGGAGGATGTTTTGGCTCTGGTCAATGATTACGGCATTGATATCGTCCAA
CTGCATGGAGATGAGTCGTGGCAAGAATACCAAGAGTTCCTCGGTTTGCCAGTTATTAAAAGACTCGTAT
TTCCAAAAGACTGCAACATACTACTCAGTGCAGCTTCACAGAAACCTCATTCGTTTATTCCCTTGTTTGA
TTCAGAAGCAGGTGGGACAGGTGAACTTTTGGATTGGAACTCGATTTCTGACTGGGTTGGAAGGCAAGAG
AGCCCCGAAAGCTTACATTTTATGTTAGCTGGTGGACTGACGCCAGAAAATGTTGGTGATGCGCTTAGAT
TAAATGGCGTTATTGGTGTTGATGTAAGCGGAGGTGTGGAGACAAATGGTGTAAAAGACTCTAACAAAAT
AGCAAATTTCGTCAAAAATGCTAAGAAATAGGTTATTACTGAGTAGTATTTATTTAAGTATTGTTTGTGC
ACTTGCCGATCTATGCGGTGTGAAATACCGCACAGATGCGTAAGGAGAAAATACCGCATCAGGAAATTGT
AAGCGTTAATATTTTGTTAAAATTCGCGTTAAATTTTTGTTAAATCAGCTCATTTTTTAACCAATAGGCC
GAAATCGGCAAAATCCCTTATAAATCAAAAGAATAGACCGAGATAGGGT
[37 nt withheld, positions 7190-7226]
AAAGAACGTGGACTCCAACGTCAAAGG
[49 nt withheld, positions 7254-7302]
T
[91 nt withheld, positions 7304-7394]
G
[124 nt withheld, positions 7396-7519]
CCATTCGCCATTCAGGCTGCGCAACTGTTGGGAAGGGCGAT
Features (pLannotate 1.2.2; 24 found; start..end, strand, type, name):
     30..734     +  promoter       ADH1 promoter: S. cerevisiae ADH1; promoter for alcohol dehydrogenase 1
    762..1202    +  CDS            GAL4 DNA binding domain: DNA binding domain of the GAL4 transcriptional activator; Saccharomyces cerevisiae GAL4 (truncated)
   1213..1231    +  promoter       T7 promoter: promoter for bacteriophage T7 RNA polymerase
   1305..1496    +  CDS            HIPP30 (fragment): HIP30_ARATH - Experimental evidence at protein level: Swiss-Prot protein existence level 1. Heavy-metal-binding protein. From Arabidopsis thaliana (Mouse-ear cress).
   1595..1642    +  terminator     T7 terminator: transcription terminator for bacteriophage T7 RNA polymerase
   1669..1856    +  terminator     ADH1 terminator: S. cerevisiae ADH1; transcription terminator for the S. cerevisiae alcohol dehydrogenase 1 (ADH1) gene
   1904..1920    -  protein_bind   lac operator: The lac repressor binds to the lac operator to inhibit transcription in E. coli. This inhibition can be relieved by adding lactose or isopropyl-β-D-thiogalactopyranoside (IPTG). lac repressor encoded by lacI
   1928..1958    -  promoter       lac promoter: promoter for the E. coli lac operon
   1973..1994    -  protein_bind   CAP binding site: CAP binding activates transcription in the presence of cAMP. E. coli catabolite activator protein
   2007..2099    -  CDS            lacI (fragment): lac repressor; lacI; The lac repressor binds to the lac operator to inhibit transcription in E. coli. This inhibition can be relieved by adding lactose or isopropyl-β-D-thiogalactopyranoside (IPTG).
   2282..2870    -  rep_origin     ori: high-copy-number ColE1/pMB1/pBR322/pUC origin of replication
   3092..3108    +  polyA_signal   bGH poly(A) signal (fragment): bovine growth hormone polyadenylation signal
   3199..3246    -  polyA_signal   HSV TK poly(A) signal: herpes simplex virus thymidine kinase polyadenylation signal (Cole and Stacy, 1985)
   3305..3457    -  CDS            ble (fragment): BLE_KLEPN - Experimental evidence at protein level: Swiss-Prot protein existence level 1. Binding protein with a strong affinity to the bleomycin family of antibiotics. Binds to CL990; an antimitotic-antibiotic compound. From Klebsiella pneumoniae.
   3478..4272    -  CDS            NeoR/KanR: aminoglycoside phosphotransferase from Tn5; aph(3')-II (or nptII); confers resistance to neomycin, kanamycin, and G418 (Geneticin®)
   4273..4377    -  promoter       AmpR promoter: bla
   4404..5746    -  rep_origin     2μ ori: yeast 2μ plasmid origin of replication
   5814..5849    +  CDS            rop (fragment): Rop protein, which maintains plasmids at low copy number; rop
   5951..6000    +  misc_feature   bom (fragment): basis of mobility region from pBR322
   6139..6286    +  promoter       TRP1 promoter: S. cerevisiae TRP1
   6287..6961    +  CDS            TRP1: phosphoribosylanthranilate isomerase, required for tryptophan biosynthesis; S. cerevisiae TRP1; yeast auxotrophic marker
   7012..7063    +  misc_feature   bom (fragment): basis of mobility region from pBR322
   7091..7519    -  rep_origin     f1 ori (sequence partly withheld): f1 bacteriophage origin of replication; arrow indicates direction of (+) strand synthesis
   7523..29      -  CDS            lacZα (fragment) (across the origin): LacZα fragment of β-galactosidase; lacZ fragment
