[The description below was written by a language model from this plasmid's Addgene catalogue record and pLannotate feature annotations shown in this document.]
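Description:
pTL311 is a yeast two-hybrid "bait" plasmid built on the pGBKT7 backbone, carrying OsaHIP47 from rice (Oryza sativa). It is a yeast–E. coli shuttle vector. In bacteria it replicates from a high-copy ColE1/pUC-type origin and is selected with kanamycin through the Tn5 aminoglycoside phosphotransferase gene, which is driven by the AmpR (bla) promoter. In Saccharomyces cerevisiae it is maintained episomally by the 2μ origin and selected through the TRP1 auxotrophic marker, expressed from its own promoter. An f1 origin is also present, along with various small backbone remnants (lac promoter/operator, lacZα, lacI, rop, bom and ble fragments) that have no evident role in the construct's function.

The expression cassette uses the constitutive yeast ADH1 promoter to drive the GAL4 DNA-binding domain, followed downstream by the insert and then by T7 and ADH1 terminators. A T7 promoter lies between the GAL4 domain and the insert, an arrangement that in this backbone allows in vitro transcription of the insert alone. The automated annotation labels part of the insert region as a fragment resembling Arabidopsis HIPP30, a heavy-metal-binding protein. This is consistent with the rice insert being a homologous heavy-metal-associated protein, identified by similarity rather than by its own name. The annotated match is short, and the record does not state whether the full-length protein or only a domain was cloned, nor the cloning method.

In a two-hybrid assay, the GAL4 DNA-binding domain fusion is co-expressed with a partner fused to an activation domain, and interaction between the two reconstitutes reporter gene activation. The associated publication concerns the host-target binding spectrum of a conserved blast fungus effector, which suggests the plasmid was used to test binding between effector variants and this rice protein.
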