Addgene plasmid #168372: pTL311
Purpose: pGBKT7 yeast two-hybrid plasmid
Depositing lab: Sophien Kamoun. Depositing organization: Sainsbury Laboratory, Norwich. Publication: A single amino acid polymorphism in a conserved effector of the multihost blast fungus pathogen expands host-target binding spectrum. Bentham AR, Petit-Houdenot Y, Win J, Chuma I, Terauchi R, Banfield MJ, Kamoun S, Langner T. PLoS Pathog. 2021 Nov 10;17(11):e1009957. doi: 10.1371/journal.ppat.1009957. eCollection 2021 Nov. PubMed 34758051.
Backbone
  Vector backbone: pGBKT7
  Vector type: Yeast Expression
Growth in bacteria
  Bacterial resistance: Kanamycin, 50 μg/mL
  Growth temperature: 37°C
  Growth strain: DH5alpha
  Copy number: High Copy
Gene/Insert
  Gene/Insert name: OsaHIP47
  Species: Oryza sativa
  Cloning method: Unknown
Terms and licenses: Academic/Nonprofit Terms; Industry Terms: Not Available to Industry
How to cite: pTL311 was a gift from Sophien Kamoun (Addgene plasmid # 168372 ; http://n2t.net/addgene:168372 ; RRID:Addgene_168372)
