>Addgene plasmid #168372 | pTL311 | depositor partial sequence | sequence record 326472 | insert
GAATTCATGAGCGTGCATATGGATTGCGCCGGCTGCGAAAAGAAGATCCGCAAAGCCATCCAGCGCATGG
AAGGTGTGGATGACGTGGAAATCGACATGGAACGCCAGAAAGTGACCGTGAATGGCAACGTGGAGCAGAA
AAAGGTGCTGAAAGCCGTGCGTCGTACCGGTCGTCGTGCCGTTCTGTGGCCGCATCCGTATACCGGTGGT
GGTGTGGTTGCCGGTGGTACCGTGCATGTGCTGGCCCAGCAGCAGAATTATCATCAGGGATCC
